>Addgene plasmid #206105 | cacnb1b pcDNA3 | addgene full sequence | sequence record 406744 | Addgene NGS Result
GACGGATCGGGAGATCTCCCGATCCCCTATGGTGCACTCTCAGTACAATCTGCTCTGATGCCGCATAGTT
AAGCCAGTATCTGCTCCCTGCTTGTGTGTTGGAGGTCGCTGAGTAGTGCGCGAGCAAAATTTAAGCTACA
ACAAGGCAAGGCTTGACCGACAATTGCATGAAGAATCTGCTTAGGGTTAGGCGTTTTGCGCTGCTTCGCG
ATGTACGGGCCAGATATACGCGTTGACATTGATTATTGACTAGTTATTAATAGTAATCAATTACGGGGTC
ATTAGTTCATAGCCCATATATGGAGTTCCGCGTTACATAACTTACGGTAAATGGCCCGCCTGGCTGACCG
CCCAACGACCCCCGCCCATTGACGTCAATAATGACGTATGTTCCCATAGTAACGCCAATAGGGACTTTCC
ATTGACGTCAATGGGTGGAGTATTTACGGTAAACTGCCCACTTGGCAGTACATCAAGTGTATCATATGCC
AAGTACGCCCCCTATTGACGTCAATGACGGTAAATGGCCCGCCTGGCATTATGCCCAGTACATGACCTTA
TGGGACTTTCCTACTTGGCAGTACATCTACGTATTAGTCATCGCTATTACCATGGTGATGCGGTTTTGGC
AGTACATCAATGGGCGTGGATAGCGGTTTGACTCACGGGGATTTCCAAGTCTCCACCCCATTGACGTCAA
TGGGAGTTTGTTTTGGCACCAAAATCAACGGGACTTTCCAAAATGTCGTAACAACTCCGCCCCATTGACG
CAAATGGGCGGTAGGCGTGTACGGTGGGAGGTCTATATAAGCAGAGCTCTCTGGCTAACTAGAGAACCCA
CTGCTTACTGGCTTATCGAAATTAATACGACTCACTATAGGGAGACCCAAGCTTGGTACCGAGCTCGGAT
CCACTAGTAACGGCCGCCAGTGTGCTGGAATTCGGCACGAGAGCGTGCAGCTGGGCGACTGCACCCGGTG
CTGGCTGCGCGACGCCGCGCTGCTCTCGGCTCGGACGGCCTCTCCCATGCGCTGAGGGCCCCCGGCTGTG
CCGGGAGGGCGGCCGGACCGGAGGATCCTCTCCATGGTCCAGAAGAGCGGCATGTCCCGGGGCCCTTACC
CACCTTCCCAAGAGATCCCTATGGAGGTCTTCGACCCCAGCCCACAGGGCAAATACAGCAAGAGGAAAGG
GCGGTTCAAAAGGTCAGATGGGAGCACCTCCTCAGATACCACATCCAACAGCTTTGTCCGTCAGGGCTCA
GCAGAGTCCTACACGAGCCGGCCGTCAGACTCCGACGTGTCCCTGGAGGAGGACCGGGAAGCCTTAAGGA
AGGAGGCAGAGCGCCAGGCCTTAGCCCAGCTCGAGAAAGCCAAGACCAAACCAGTGGCCTTTGCTGTTCG
GACAAATGTTGGCTACAATCCGTCTCCAGGAGATGAGGTGCCAGTGCAGGGAGTGGCCATCACCTTTGAG
CCCAAGGACTTCCTGCACATCAAGGAGAAATACAATAATGACTGGTGGATCGGGAGGCTGGTGAAGGAAG
GCTGTGAGGTTGGTTTCATCCCCAGCCCTGTCAAACTGGACAGCCTTCGCCTGCTGCAGGAACAGACGCT
GCGCCAAAACCGCCTCAGCTCCAGCAAGTCAGGTGACAACTCCAGTTCCAGTCTGGGAGATGTGGTGACT
GGCACCCGCCGCCCCACACCCCCCGCCAGTGCCAAACAGAAGCAGAAGTCGACAGAGCACGTGCCCCCCT
ATGACGTGGTGCCTTCCATGAGGCCCATCATCCTGGTGGGACCATCGCTCAAGGGCTATGAGGTAACTGA
CATGATGCAGAAGGCGTTGTTTGACTTCTTGAAGCATCGGTTTGATGGCAGGATTTCCATCACCCGGGTA
ACGGCTGACATTTCCCTGGCCAAGCGCTCGGTCCTCAACAACCCCAGCAAACACATTATCATCGAGCGCT
CCAACACTCGCTCCAGCCTGGCTGAGGTACAGAGTGAAATCGAGCGGATCTTCGAGCTGGCCCGGACCTT
GCAGCTGGTTGCCCTGGACGCCGACACCATCAACCACCCAGCCCAGCTCTCTAAAACCTCGCTGGCCCCC
ATCATTGTTTACATCAAGATCACATCCCCCAAGGTACTGCAGAGGCTCATCAAATCCCGAGGGAAGTCTC
AATCCAAACACCTCAATGTCCAAATAGCAGCCTCGGAGAAGCTGGCACAGTGTCCCCCCGAAATGTTTGA
CATAATCCTGGACGAGAACCAATTGGAAGATGCCTGCGAGCACCTGGCGGAGTACTTGGAAGCCTACTGG
AAGGCCACACACCCGCCTAGCAGCACGCCACCCAATCCGCTGCTGAACCGCACCATGGCTACCGCCGCTC
TGGCTGCCAGCCCTGCCCCCGTCTCCAACCTCCAGGGACCCTACCTTGCTTCCGGGGACCAGCCGCTGGA
CCGGGCCACTGGGGAGCATGCCAGTGTGCACGAGTACCCCGGGGAGCTGGGCCAGCCCCCAGGCCTTTAC
CCCAGCAACCACCCACCTGGCCGGGCAGGCACCCTGCGGGCGCTATCCCGCCAAGACACCTTTGATGCTG
ACACCCCCGGCAGCCGAAACTCTGCCTACACGGAGCCAGGAGACTCGTGTGTGGACATGGAGACAGACCC
CTCAGAGGGCCCAGGGCCTGGAGACCCTGCAGGGGGAGGTACACCACCAGCTCGGCAGGGCTCCTGGGAA
GAGGAGGAAGATTATGAGGAGGAGATGACCGACAACAGGAACCGGGGCCGGAATAAGGCCCGCTACTGTG
CGGAGGGTGGTGGGCCGGTTCTGGGGCGCAATAAGAATGAGCTGGAGGGCTGGGGACAAGGCGTCTACAT
CCGCTGAGAGGCAGGGGCAGTTCTGGGAGAGAAGAGGCTCTGAACTCGGGGAGGGGAGGGCAGAGGGGCG
CACCACCCAAGATGTGTCTTGCCTCCAGGGGGCGCTTTGTCCCTCATTTTCAGATGCCTTTGCTCAAAGC
TTGGGGTTTCTTTGGTGGTTATCATTCCCAACTCCTGGGAGGTCCTTAATCCCCAGCTGTAGGTTTTTCC
CTAAACTGCTGTGGGTGGATGGGGGAATACCTACTTTCTGAAGTGCCCCCTTTCCCCATCTTTGGGGCTT
TCTCCCTCCCAGAGAAAAGGTGCACTTCCTTAACTTTTTACTCGGGGCTGTAAGCGGAGGTCCTAATTGG
GGTGGGGTGGAGGGGTTTCTTCTACCAACGCAGGGGTACTTGGGAAAGGTTGGGTGCTTTTCCTGAAGAG
AACCCGCTGAATCTTCCACAAACCCCAGACCCGGGATCCCCCACCATATCCATTCCATAACCTAGTTTCC
TAGCAGCATTCTCTGGTGGGTGAAAGCCACAGCTTGGAAACCCATGAAGAGCTTGCTTTGGGGAGCAGAG
CTGGGTGCAAACTGACGGGCATCAGTGTGTGCTCTCTGCCCTCCATGGTCATGGCAAGAAAGCAGGGCCT
AGAAACTTGAGGAGTGAGCAACTCAAGATGCTGCCTCGTGCCGAATTCTGCAGATATCCATCACACTGGC
GGCCGCTCGAGCATGCATCTAGAGGGCCCTATTCTATAGTGTCACCTAAATGCTAGAGCTCGCTGATCAG
CCTCGACTGTGCCTTCTAGTTGCCAGCCATCTGTTGTTTGCCCCTCCCCCGTGCCTTCCTTGACCCTGGA
AGGTGCCACTCCCACTGTCCTTTCCTAATAAAATGAGGAAATTGCATCGCATTGTCTGAGTAGGTGTCAT
TCTATTCTGGGGGGTGGGGTGGGGCAGGACAGCAAGGGGGAGGATTGGGAAGACAATAGCAGGCATGCTG
GGGATGCGGTGGGCTCTATGGCTTCTGAGGCGGAAAGAACCAGCTGGGGCTCTAGGGGGTATCCCC
[124 nt withheld, positions 3917-4040]
C
[91 nt withheld, positions 4042-4132]
A
[49 nt withheld, positions 4134-4182]
CCTTTGACGTTGGAGTCCACGTTCTTT
[37 nt withheld, positions 4210-4246]
ACCCTATCTCGGTCTATTCTTTTGATTTATAAGGGATTTTGCCGATTTCGGCCTATTGGTTAAAAAATGA
GCTGATTTAACAAAAATTTAACGCGAATTAATTCTGTGGAATGTGTGTCAGTTAGGGTGTGGAAAGTCCC
CAGGCTCCCCAGCAGGCAGAAGTATGCAAAGCATGCATCTCAATTAGTCAGCAACCAGGTGTGGAAAGTC
CCCAGGCTCCCCAGCAGGCAGAAGTATGCAAAGCATGCATCTCAATTAGTCAGCAACCATAGTCCCGCCC
CTAACTCCGCCCATCCCGCCCCTAACTCCGCCCAGTTCCGCCCATTCTCCGCCCCATGGCTGACTAATTT
TTTTTATTTATGCAGAGGCCGAGGCCGCCTCTGCCTCTGAGCTATTCCAGAAGTAGTGAGGAGGCTTTTT
TGGAGGCCTAGGCTTTTGCAAAAAGCTCCCGGGAGCTTGTATATCCATTTTCGGATCTGATCAAGAGACA
GGATGAGGATCGTTTCGCATGATTGAACAAGATGGATTGCACGCAGGTTCTCCGGCCGCTTGGGTGGAGA
GGCTATTCGGCTATGACTGGGCACAACAGACAATCGGCTGCTCTGATGCCGCCGTGTTCCGGCTGTCAGC
GCAGGGGCGCCCGGTTCTTTTTGTCAAGACCGACCTGTCCGGTGCCCTGAATGAACTGCAGGACGAGGCA
GCGCGGCTATCGTGGCTGGCCACGACGGGCGTTCCTTGCGCAGCTGTGCTCGACGTTGTCACTGAAGCGG
GAAGGGACTGGCTGCTATTGGGCGAAGTGCCGGGGCAGGATCTCCTGTCATCTCACCTTGCTCCTGCCGA
GAAAGTATCCATCATGGCTGATGCAATGCGGCGGCTGCATACGCTTGATCCGGCTACCTGCCCATTCGAC
CACCAAGCGAAACATCGCATCGAGCGAGCACGTACTCGGATGGAAGCCGGTCTTGTCGATCAGGATGATC
TGGACGAAGAGCATCAGGGGCTCGCGCCAGCCGAACTGTTCGCCAGGCTCAAGGCGCGCATGCCCGACGG
CGAGGATCTCGTCGTGACCCATGGCGATGCCTGCTTGCCGAATATCATGGTGGAAAATGGCCGCTTTTCT
GGATTCATCGACTGTGGCCGGCTGGGTGTGGCGGACCGCTATCAGGACATAGCGTTGGCTACCCGTGATA
TTGCTGAAGAGCTTGGCGGCGAATGGGCTGACCGCTTCCTCGTGCTTTACGGTATCGCCGCTCCCGATTC
GCAGCGCATCGCCTTCTATCGCCTTCTTGACGAGTTCTTCTGAGCGGGACTCTGGGGTTCGAAATGACCG
ACCAAGCGACGCCCAACCTGCCATCACGAGATTTCGATTCCACCGCCGCCTTCTATGAAAGGTTGGGCTT
CGGAATCGTTTTCCGGGACGCCGGCTGGATGATCCTCCAGCGCGGGGATCTCATGCTGGAGTTCTTCGCC
CACCCCAACTTGTTTATTGCAGCTTATAATGGTTACAAATAAAGCAATAGCATCACAAATTTCACAAATA
AAGCATTTTTTTCACTGCATTCTAGTTGTGGTTTGTCCAAACTCATCAATGTATCTTATCATGTCTGTAT
ACCGTCGACCTCTAGCTAGAGCTTGGCGTAATCATGGTCATAGCTGTTTCCTGTGTGAAATTGTTATCCG
CTCACAATTCCACACAACATACGAGCCGGAAGCATAAAGTGTAAAGCCTGGGGTGCCTAATGAGTGAGCT
AACTCACATTAATTGCGTTGCGCTCACTGCCCGCTTTCCAGTCGGGAAACCTGTCGTGCCAGCTGCATTA
ATGAATCGGCCAACGCGCGGGGAGAGGCGGTTTGCGTATTGGGCGCTCTTCCGCTTCCTCGCTCACTGAC
TCGCTGCGCTCGGTCGTTCGGCTGCGGCGAGCGGTATCAGCTCACTCAAAGGCGGTAATACGGTTATCCA
CAGAATCAGGGGATAACGCAGGAAAGAACATGTGAGCAAAAGGCCAGCAAAAGGCCAGGAACCGTAAAAA
GGCCGCGTTGCTGGCGTTTTTCCATAGGCTCCGCCCCCCTGACGAGCATCACAAAAATCGACGCTCAAGT
CAGAGGTGGCGAAACCCGACAGGACTATAAAGATACCAGGCGTTTCCCCCTGGAAGCTCCCTCGTGCGCT
CTCCTGTTCCGACCCTGCCGCTTACCGGATACCTGTCCGCCTTTCTCCCTTCGGGAAGCGTGGCGCTTTC
TCATAGCTCACGCTGTAGGTATCTCAGTTCGGTGTAGGTCGTTCGCTCCAAGCTGGGCTGTGTGCACGAA
CCCCCCGTTCAGCCCGACCGCTGCGCCTTATCCGGTAACTATCGTCTTGAGTCCAACCCGGTAAGACACG
ACTTATCGCCACTGGCAGCAGCCACTGGTAACAGGATTAGCAGAGCGAGGTATGTAGGCGGTGCTACAGA
GTTCTTGAAGTGGTGGCCTAACTACGGCTACACTAGAAGAACAGTATTTGGTATCTGCGCTCTGCTGAAG
CCAGTTACCTTCGGAAAAAGAGTTGGTAGCTCTTGATCCGGCAAACAAACCACCGCTGGTAGCGGTGGTT
TTTTTGTTTGCAAGCAGCAGATTACGCGCAGAAAAAAAGGATCTCAAGAAGATCCTTTGATCTTTTCTAC
GGGGTCTGACGCTCAGTGGAACGAAAACTCACGTTAAGGGATTTTGGTCATGAGATTATCAAAAAGGATC
TTCACCTAGATCCTTTTAAATTAAAAATGAAGTTTTAAATCAATCTAAAGTATATATGAGTAAACTTGGT
CTGACAGTTACCAATGCTTAATCAGTGAGGCACCTATCTCAGCGATCTGTCTATTTCGTTCATCCATAGT
TGCCTGACTCCCCGTCGTGTAGATAACTACGATACGGGAGGGCTTACCATCTGGCCCCAGTGCTGCAATG
ATACCGCGAGACCCACGCTCACCGGCTCCAGATTTATCAGCAATAAACCAGCCAGCCGGAAGGGCCGAGC
GCAGAAGTGGTCCTGCAACTTTATCCGCCTCCATCCAGTCTATTAATTGTTGCCGGGAAGCTAGAGTAAG
TAGTTCGCCAGTTAATAGTTTGCGCAACGTTGTTGCCATTGCTACAGGCATCGTGGTGTCACGCTCGTCG
TTTGGTATGGCTTCATTCAGCTCCGGTTCCCAACGATCAAGGCGAGTTACATGATCCCCCATGTTGTGCA
AAAAAGCGGTTAGCTCCTTCGGTCCTCCGATCGTTGTCAGAAGTAAGTTGGCCGCAGTGTTATCACTCAT
GGTTATGGCAGCACTGCATAATTCTCTTACTGTCATGCCATCCGTAAGATGCTTTTCTGTGACTGGTGAG
TACTCAACCAAGTCATTCTGAGAATAGTGTATGCGGCGACCGAGTTGCTCTTGCCCGGCGTCAATACGGG
ATAATACCGCGCCACATAGCAGAACTTTAAAAGTGCTCATCATTGGAAAACGTTCTTCGGGGCGAAAACT
CTCAAGGATCTTACCGCTGTTGAGATCCAGTTCGATGTAACCCACTCGTGCACCCAACTGATCTTCAGCA
TCTTTTACTTTCACCAGCGTTTCTGGGTGAGCAAAAACAGGAAGGCAAAATGCCGCAAAAAAGGGAATAA
GGGCGACACGGAAATGTTGAATACTCATACTCTTCCTTTTTCAATATTATTGAAGCATTTATCAGGGTTA
TTGTCTCATGAGCGGATACATATTTGAATGTATTTAGAAAAATAAACAAATAGGGGTTCCGCGCACATTT
CCCCGAAAAGTGCCACCTGACGTC
Features (pLannotate 1.2.2; 21 found; start..end, strand, type, name):
     28..80      -  misc_feature   bom (fragment): basis of mobility region from pBR322
    235..614     +  enhancer       CMV enhancer: human cytomegalovirus immediate early enhancer
    615..818     +  promoter       CMV promoter: human cytomegalovirus (CMV) immediate early promoter
    814..847     +  LTR            5' LTR (truncated) (fragment): truncated 5' long terminal repeat (LTR) from HIV-1
    863..881     +  promoter       T7 promoter: promoter for bacteriophage T7 RNA polymerase
   1084..2874    +  CDS            Cacnb1: CACB1_MOUSE - Also known as Cacnlb1. Experimental evidence at protein level: Swiss-Prot protein existence level 1. Regulatory subunit of L-type calcium channels. Regulates the activity of L-type calcium channels that contain CACNA1A as pore- forming subunit (By similarity). Regulates the activity of L-type calcium channels that contain CACNA1C as pore-forming subunit and increases the presence of the channel complex at the cell membrane. Required for functional expression L-type calcium channels that contain CACNA1D as pore-forming subunit. Regulates the activity of L-type calcium channels tha
   3603..3621    -  promoter       SP6 promoter: promoter for bacteriophage SP6 RNA polymerase
   3647..3871    +  polyA_signal   bGH poly(A) signal: bovine growth hormone polyadenylation signal
   3875..3896    +  promoter       SV40 promoter (fragment): SV40 enhancer and early promoter
   3917..4345    +  rep_origin     f1 ori (sequence partly withheld): f1 bacteriophage origin of replication; arrow indicates direction of (+) strand synthesis
   4359..4688    +  promoter       SV40 promoter: SV40 enhancer and early promoter
   4755..5546    +  CDS            neo: KKA2_KLEPN - Also known as kan, nptII. Experimental evidence at protein level: Swiss-Prot protein existence level 1. Resistance to kanamycin, neomycin, paromomycin, ribostamycin, butirosin and gentamicin B. From Klebsiella pneumoniae.
   5570..5728    +  CDS            ble (fragment): BLE_KLEPN - Experimental evidence at protein level: Swiss-Prot protein existence level 1. Binding protein with a strong affinity to the bleomycin family of antibiotics. Binds to CL990; an antimitotic-antibiotic compound. From Klebsiella pneumoniae.
   5723..5844    +  polyA_signal   SV40 poly(A) signal: SV40 polyadenylation signal
   5917..5933    -  protein_bind   lac operator: The lac repressor binds to the lac operator to inhibit transcription in E. coli. This inhibition can be relieved by adding lactose or isopropyl-β-D-thiogalactopyranoside (IPTG). lac repressor encoded by lacI
   5941..5971    -  promoter       lac promoter: promoter for the E. coli lac operon
   5986..6007    -  protein_bind   CAP binding site: CAP binding activates transcription in the presence of cAMP. E. coli catabolite activator protein
   6020..6112    -  CDS            lacI (fragment): lac repressor; lacI; The lac repressor binds to the lac operator to inhibit transcription in E. coli. This inhibition can be relieved by adding lactose or isopropyl-β-D-thiogalactopyranoside (IPTG).
   6295..6883    -  rep_origin     ori: high-copy-number ColE1/pMB1/pBR322/pUC origin of replication
   7054..7914    -  CDS            AmpR: β-lactamase; bla; confers resistance to ampicillin, carbenicillin, and related antibiotics
   7915..8019    -  promoter       AmpR promoter: bla
