[The description below was written by a language model from this plasmid's Addgene catalogue record and pLannotate feature annotations shown in this document.]
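Description:
cacnb1b pcDNA3 is a mammalian expression plasmid built on the Invitrogen pcDNA3 backbone that carries the rat Cacnb1 cDNA encoding the β1b auxiliary subunit of voltage-gated calcium channels. The sequenced plasmid is about 8.05 kb. It is propagated in E. coli from a high-copy ColE1/pUC-type origin under ampicillin selection (AmpR with its own bla promoter), and it also contains an f1 origin, which allows single-stranded DNA to be produced.

The β1b open reading frame, roughly 1.8 kb, lies downstream of the human cytomegalovirus immediate-early enhancer and promoter and is followed by the bovine growth hormone polyadenylation signal, giving strong constitutive expression in transfected mammalian cells. The automated annotation matched this coding sequence to the mouse Cacnb1 protein entry, whereas the catalogue lists the insert as rat. About 700 bp of unannotated sequence lies between the end of the coding sequence and the SP6 promoter, and the record does not characterise it. T7 and SP6 phage promoters flank the insert in opposite orientations, so they can serve for in vitro transcription or as sequencing primer sites. No epitope tag or fluorescent reporter is annotated. The cloning sites used are not recorded.

A second cassette, with the SV40 early promoter driving neo and ending in an SV40 polyadenylation signal, allows G418 selection of stable mammalian transfectants. Short hits such as the HIV-1 LTR, ble, lacI and bom fragments appear to be backbone remnants or annotation artefacts rather than functional parts. The stated purpose is expression of the β1b subunit. Such constructs are usually co-transfected with pore-forming α1 subunits to study channel trafficking and function, although the record does not describe specific experiments.
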