Addgene plasmid #206105: cacnb1b pcDNA3
Purpose: expression of rat beta1b calcium channel auxillary subunit
Depositing lab: Annette Dolphin. Depositing organization: University College London.
Backbone
  Vector backbone: pcDNA3
  Backbone manufacturer: Invitrogen Life Technologies
  Backbone size w/o insert (bp): 5446
  Vector type: Mammalian Expression
Growth in bacteria
  Bacterial resistance: Ampicillin, 100 μg/mL
  Growth temperature: 37°C
  Growth strain: DH5alpha
  Copy number: High Copy
Gene/Insert
  Gene/Insert name: cacnb1b (alt name: beta1b)
  Species: R. norvegicus (rat)
  Entrez Gene: Cacnb1 (a.k.a. CAB1)
  Promoter: CMV
  Cloning method: Restriction Enzyme; 5′ cloning site unknown (unknown if destroyed)
  Sequencing primers: 5′ CTGGCTAACTAGAGAACC; 3′ GCATTTAGGTGACACTATAG
Resource information
  A portion of this plasmid was derived from a plasmid made by: Terry P. Snutch, Kevin Campbell: Pragnell et al. 1991 https://pubmed.ncbi.nlm.nih.gov/1657644/
Terms and licenses: Academic/Nonprofit Terms; Industry Terms: Not Available to Industry
How to cite: cacnb1b pcDNA3 was a gift from Annette Dolphin (Addgene plasmid # 206105 ; http://n2t.net/addgene:206105 ; RRID:Addgene_206105)
